>Addgene plasmid #199029 | pGLEL_4 [BF] | addgene full sequence | sequence record 397956 | Addgene NGS Result
AGCGCACGGAGATCACCGAGCGATCTATCAGATCGGCGACCATTTGTGAGGTACTGGAGCCGAGAGGTAA
CTACGATGCCGCTAAGAACCTCTCGGTCGTCGCTGACGTTTACACTCTAGTCTCATTATAATCGTTCGCT
ATTCAGGGATTGACCAACACCGGAAAACATCTCACTTGAAGTAATGTATACGACAGAGTCCGTGCACCTA
CCAAACCTCTTTAGTCTAAGTTCATGGGTCTCATACTGAGCCAACTCCCTTTACAACCTCACTCAAGTCC
GTTAGAGCGCTTGAGACCCAAGGCTAGGTGGAGGCTCAGTGATGATAAGTCTGCGATGGTGGATGCATGT
GTCATGGTCATAGCTGTTTCCTGTGTGAAATTGTTATCCGCTCAGAGGGCACAATCCTATTCCGCGCTAT
CCGACAATCTCCAAGACATTAGGTGGAGTTCAGTTCGGCGTATGGCATATGTCGCTGGAAAGAACATGTG
AGCAAAAGGCCAGCAAAAGGCCAGGAACCGTAAAAAGGCCGCGTTGCTGGCGTTTTTCCATAGGCTCCGC
CCCCCTGACGAGCATCACAAAAATCGACGCTCAAGTCAGAGGTGGCGAAACCCGACAGGACTATAAAGAT
ACCAGGCGTTTCCCCCTGGAAGCTCCCTCGTGCGCTCTCCTGTTCCGACCCTGCCGCTTACCGGATACCT
GTCCGCCTTTCTCCCTTCGGGAAGCGTGGCGCTTTCTCATAGCTCACGCTGTAGGTATCTCAGTTCGGTG
TAGGTCGTTCGCTCCAAGCTGGGCTGTGTGCACGAACCCCCCGTTCAGCCCGACCGCTGCGCCTTATCCG
GTAACTATCGTCTTGAGTCCAACCCGGTAAGACACGACTTATCGCCACTGGCAGCAGCCACTGGTAACAG
GATTAGCAGAGCGAGGTATGTAGGCGGTGCTACAGAGTTCTTGAAGTGGTGGCCTAACTACGGCTACACT
AGAAGAACAGTATTTGGTATCTGCGCTCTGCTGAAGCCAGTTACCTTCGGAAAAAGAGTTGGTAGCTCTT
GATCCGGCAAACAAACCACCGCTGGTAGCGGTGGTTTTTTTGTTTGCAAGCAGCAGATTACGCGCAGAAA
AAAAGGATCTCAAGAAGATCCTTTGATCTTTTCTACGGGGTCTGACGCTCTATTCAACAAAGCCGCCGTC
CCGTCAAGTCAGCGTAAATGGGTAGGGGGCTTCAAATCGTCCCCCCATACGATATAAGTTGTTACTAGTG
CTTGGATTCTCACCAATAAAAAACGCCCGGCGGCAACCGAGCGTTCTGAACAAATCCAGATGGAGTTCTG
AGGTCATTACTGGATCTATCAACAGGAGTCCAAGCGAGCTCGATATCAAATTACGCCCCGCCCTGCCACT
CATCGCAGTACTGTTGTAATTCATTAAGCATTCTGCCGACATGGAAGCCATCACAAACGGCATGATGAAC
CTGAATCGCCAGCGGCATCAGCACCTTGTCGCCTTGCGTATAATATTTGCCCATGGTGAAAACGGGGGCG
AAGAAGTTGTCCATATTGGCCACGTTTAAATCAAAACTGGTGAAACTCACCCAGGGATTGGCTGAGACGA
AAAACATATTCTCAATAAACCCTTTAGGGAAATAGGCCAGGTTTTCACCGTAACACGCCACATCTTGCGA
ATATATGTGTAGAAACTGCCGGAAATCGTCGTGGTATTCACTCCAGAGCGATGAAAACGTTTCAGTTTGC
TCATGGAAAACGGTGTAACAAGGGTGAACACTATCCCATATCACCAGCTCACCGTCTTTCATTGCCATAC
GAAATTCCGGATGAGCATTCATCAGGCGGGCAAGAATGTGAATAAAGGCCGGATAAAACTTGTGCTTATT
TTTCTTTACGGTCTTTAAAAAGGCCGTAATATCCAGCTGAACGGTCTGGTTATAGGTACATTGAGCAACT
GACTGAAATGCCTCAAAATGTTCTTTACGATGCCATTGGGATATATCAACGGTGGTATATCCAGTGATTT
TTTTCTCCATTTTAGCTTCCTTAGCTCCTGAAAATCTCGATAACTCAAAAAATACGCCCGGTAGTGATCT
TATTTCATTATGGTGAAAGTTGGAACCTCTTACGTGCCGATCAACGTCTCATTGATACCTGAAACAAAAC
CCATCGTACGGCCAAGGAAGTCTCCAATAACTGTGATCCACCACAAGCGCCAGGGTTTTCCCAGTCACGA
CGTTGTAAAACGACGGCCAGTCATGCATAATCCGCACGCATCTGGAATAAGGAAGTGCCATTCCGCCTGA
CCT
Features (pLannotate 1.2.2; 6 found; start..end, strand, type, name):
    379..394     -  protein_bind   lac operator (fragment): The lac repressor binds to the lac operator to inhibit transcription in E. coli. This inhibition can be relieved by adding lactose or isopropyl-β-D-thiogalactopyranoside (IPTG). lac repressor encoded by lacI
    545..1133    -  rep_origin     ori: high-copy-number ColE1/pMB1/pBR322/pUC origin of replication
   1266..1360    -  terminator     lambda t0 terminator: transcription terminator from phage lambda
   1384..2040    -  CDS            cat: CAT_ECOLX - Experimental evidence at protein level: Swiss-Prot protein existence level 1. This enzyme is an effector of chloramphenicol resistance in bacteria. From Escherichia coli. This protein is used as a marker in many commonly used cloning vectors, such as pACYC184.
   2041..2143    -  promoter       cat promoter: promoter of the E. coli cat gene encoding chloramphenicol acetyltransferase
   2218..2261    -  CDS            lacZα (fragment): LacZα fragment of β-galactosidase; lacZ fragment
