[The description below was written by a language model from this plasmid's Addgene catalogue record and pLannotate feature annotations shown in this document.]
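Description:
pGLEL_4 [BF] is a small (about 2.3 kb) synthetic-biology part plasmid that supplies a "BF linker", described in the record as an end-linker for odd assemblies. It belongs to a modular cloning toolkit deposited alongside work on high-throughput identification of functional origins of replication in non-model bacteria. In hierarchical assembly schemes of this kind, end-linkers are typically short synthetic spacer parts that bridge the last module actually used in an assembly to the fixed closing junction of the recipient vector, so that constructs with fewer than the maximum number of modules can still be closed. The letters in the name presumably denote the two junctions the linker connects, but the record does not define them, nor does it name the assembly enzyme or cloning method.

The annotated features are almost entirely housekeeping elements. Propagation in E. coli relies on a high-copy ColE1/pMB1/pUC-type origin, and selection is by chloramphenicol, conferred by the cat gene (chloramphenicol acetyltransferase) driven by its native cat promoter and followed by the phage lambda t0 terminator. Short fragments of a lac operator and of lacZα are also detected. These are likely remnants of a lacZα screening cassette that occupied the cloning site before the linker was inserted, though this is not stated. The linker itself is synthetic and is not picked up as an annotated feature. No backbone name is recorded, and the plasmid carries no expression cassette, reporter or tag. Its role is purely as a donor of a connector part for building larger multi-part plasmids.
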