Addgene plasmid #199029: pGLEL_4 [BF]
Purpose: Odd assembly end-linker
Depositing lab: Charlie Gilbert & Nili Ostrov & Cultivarium Tools. Depositing organization: Cultivarium, Convergent Research. Publication: A scalable framework for high-throughput identification of functional origins of replication in non-model bacteria. Gilbert C, Brumwell SL, Crits-Christoph A, Kang SC, Martin-Moldes Z, Alsharif W, Esmurria A, Nguyen M-A, Lee HH, Ostrov N. bioRxiv 2023.05.19.541510 10.1101/2023.05.19.541510.
Backbone
  Vector backbone: n/a
  Vector type: Synthetic Biology
Growth in bacteria
  Bacterial resistance: Chloramphenicol, 25 μg/mL
  Growth temperature: 37°C
  Growth strain: E. coli Zymo 10B
  Copy number: High Copy
Gene/Insert
  Gene/Insert name: BF linker
  Species: Synthetic
  Cloning method: Unknown
Terms and licenses: Academic/Nonprofit Terms; Industry Terms: Not Available to Industry
How to cite: pGLEL_4 [BF] was a gift from Charlie Gilbert & Nili Ostrov & Cultivarium Tools (Addgene plasmid # 199029 ; http://n2t.net/addgene:199029 ; RRID:Addgene_199029)
